>Addgene plasmid #92351 | Tet-on circRNA Expression Vector | depositor full sequence | sequence record 177970 | Full Sequence
TGGAAGGGCTAATTCACTCCCAAAGAAGACAAGATATCCTTGATCTGTGGATCTACCACACACAAGGCTA
CTTCCCTGATTAGCAGAACTACACACCAGGGCCAGGGGTCAGATATCCACTGACCTTTGGATGGTGCTAC
AAGCTAGTACCAGTTGAGCCAGATAAGGTAGAAGAGGCCAATAAAGGAGAGAACACCAGCTTGTTACACC
CTGTGAGCCTGCATGGGATGGATGACCCGGAGAGAGAAGTGTTAGAGTGGAGGTTTGACAGCCGCCTAGC
ATTTCATCACGTGGCCCGAGAGCTGCATCCGGAGTACTTCAAGAACTGCTGATATCGAGCTTGCTACAAG
GGACTTTCCGCTGGGGACTTTCCAGGGAGGCGTGGCCTGGGCGGGACTGGGGAGTGGCGAGCCCTCAGAT
CCTGCATATAAGCAGCTGCTTTTTGCCTGTACTGGGTCTCTCTGGTTAGACCAGATCTGAGCCTGGGAGC
TCTCTGGCTAACTAGGGAACCCACTGCTTAAGCCTCAATAAAGCTTGCCTTGAGTGCTTCAAGTAGTGTG
TGCCCGTCTGTTGTGTGACTCTGGTAACTAGAGATCCCTCAGACCCTTTTAGTCAGTGTGGAAAATCTCT
AGCAGTGGCGCCCGAACAGGGACTTGAAAGCGAAAGGGAAACCAGAGGAGCTCTCTCGACGCAGGACTCG
GCTTGCTGAAGCGCGCACGGCAAGAGGCGAGGGGCGGCGACTGGTGAGTACGCCAAAAATTTTGACTAGC
GGAGGCTAGAAGGAGAGAGATGGGTGCGAGAGCGTCAGTATTAAGCGGGGGAGAATTAGATCGCGATGGG
AAAAAATTCGGTTAAGGCCAGGGGGAAAGAAAAAATATAAATTAAAACATATAGTATGGGCAAGCAGGGA
GCTAGAACGATTCGCAGTTAATCCTGGCCTGTTAGAAACATCAGAAGGCTGTAGACAAATACTGGGACAG
CTACAACCATCCCTTCAGACAGGATCAGAAGAACTTAGATCATTATATAATACAGTAGCAACCCTCTATT
GTGTGCATCAAAGGATAGAGATAAAAGACACCAAGGAAGCTTTAGACAAGATAGAGGAAGAGCAAAACAA
AAGTAAGACCACCGCACAGCAAGCGGCCGGCCGCTGATCTTCAGACCTGGAGGAGGAGATATGAGGGACA
ATTGGAGAAGTGAATTATATAAATATAAAGTAGTAAAAATTGAACCATTAGGAGTAGCACCCACCAAGGC
AAAGAGAAGAGTGGTGCAGAGAGAAAAAAGAGCAGTGGGAATAGGAGCTTTGTTCCTTGGGTTCTTGGGA
GCAGCAGGAAGCACTATGGGCGCAGCGTCAATGACGCTGACGGTACAGGCCAGACAATTATTGTCTGGTA
TAGTGCAGCAGCAGAACAATTTGCTGAGGGCTATTGAGGCGCAACAGCATCTGTTGCAACTCACAGTCTG
GGGCATCAAGCAGCTCCAGGCAAGAATCCTGGCTGTGGAAAGATACCTAAAGGATCAACAGCTCCTGGGG
ATTTGGGGTTGCTCTGGAAAACTCATTTGCACCACTGCTGTGCCTTGGAATGCTAGTTGGAGTAATAAAT
CTCTGGAACAGATTTGGAATCACACGACCTGGATGGAGTGGGACAGAGAAATTAACAATTACACAAGCTT
AATACACTCCTTAATTGAAGAATCGCAAAACCAGCAAGAAAAGAATGAACAAGAATTATTGGAATTAGAT
AAATGGGCAAGTTTGTGGAATTGGTTTAACATAACAAATTGGCTGTGGTATATAAAATTATTCATAATGA
TAGTAGGAGGCTTGGTAGGTTTAAGAATAGTTTTTGCTGTACTTTCTATAGTGAATAGAGTTAGGCAGGG
ATATTCACCATTATCGTTTCAGACCCACCTCCCAACCCCGAGGGGACCCGACAGGCCCGAAGGAATAGAA
GAAGAAGGTGGAGAGAGAGACAGAGACAGATCCATTCGATTAGTGAACGGATCTCGACGGTATCGCCGAA
TTCACAAATGGCAGTATTCATCCACAATTTTAAAAGAAAAGGGGGGATTGGGGGGTACAGTGCAGGGGAA
AGAATAGTAGACATAATAGCAACAGACATACAAACTAAAGAATTACAAAAACAAATTACAAAAATTCAAA
ATTTTCGGGTTTATTACAGGGACAGCAGAGATCCAGTTTGGACTAGTTCTTCACTCAAGTTTACTCCCTA
TCAGTGATAGAGAACGTATGTCGAGTTTACTCCCTATCAGTGATAGAGAACGATGTCGAGTTTACTCCCT
ATCAGTGATAGAGAACGTATGTCGAGTTTACTCCCTATCAGTGATAGAGAACGTATGTCGAGTTTACTCC
CTATCAGTGATAGAGAACGTATGTCGAGTTTATCCCTATCAGTGATAGAGAACGTATGTCGAGTTTACTC
CCTATCAGTGATAGAGAACGTATGTCGAGGTAGGCGTGTACGGTGGGAGGCCTATATAAGCAGAGCTCGT
TTAGTGAACCGTCAGATCGCCTGGAGAAAAGCGCTAGCGCTACCGGTCGCCACCATGGTGAGCAAGGGCG
AGGAGCTGTTCACCGGGGTGGTGCCCATCCTGGTCGAGCTGGACGGCGACGTAAACGGCCACAAGTTCAG
CGTGTCCGGCGAGGGCGAGGGCGATGCCACCTACGGCAAGCTGACCCTGAAGTTCATCTGCACCACCGGC
AAGCTGCCCGTGCCCTGGCCCACCCTCGTGACCACCCTGACCTACGGCGTGCAGTGCTTCAGCCGCTACC
CCGACCACATGAAGCAGCACGACTTCTTCAAGTCCGCCATGCCCGAAGGCTACGTCCAGGCACGTAGCAG
GCCAGGGCCTCTCTCAGCCACCTGAGCAGAAAGCTTTCCAAGATAGGGCAGGCTGGGTTAGGCCATCTGA
GTCTGTCTCGTTCATTGGGATCCAGACTTGACTGTCTTGTTAAAGGCTGTTGCTGCCCAGGTGTGCAGGG
AGCTGTTGGTCTCTGGCATTCAGGGTGGGGGTGGTATAAACCCGGGGCAGCTTGCATATGGCAGGGAAGA
GGGATCCGTGGAGGAACAGTGCAGAAGGCTTTATGTTCAGAATCTCTCTTGCTTTTCTTCTAGACTGAGT
TCCTTGAGATTGGTGAATGCTGTGTATTATTCATCCCTGATAACCTGGTGTTTGGCCCAGGGCCTTGTCC
AGAGGAGTGTTTGATAAGTGTTTCAAGTGAATTAGCACCACGATGTCATCTCTTTTCAGTTTACAAAGGA
CGGACACCCCCTGACCCGGTCTCAGAAAGCCTGAAAGCAGAATTAGTCATTAGAAGGGTGGTTGGCTTGG
TCGGCATAGACTTTGAGCAGAAAGAGGTTGAAAATGTTGAGCCTGATTTCTCTTAGGCCCCTCTGCAGTG
TCTGTTGTGGAGGCCAGATACGTAACTGCTTCCGCTTTTTTTGGTCTCATTCAAGGTGAGCAAATCCCCT
TCATGTTTCTCACCAGACAATGCAGCTGATGAGGTTCCAGCTTTGCAAATGTAGTCATCCATGAGGACTG
TCTTCCTGAGATTTCATCAGGCTCGAGGGACTTGCAAAGGACTTTAGGTCCATTGTCCTTTTATTCTTAG
ATACCTCTTTCACTGAGACCTTTTCCTTACCTCACCTCTCTAGGTGACCAAGGGTGGCCCCCTGCCCTTC
GCCTGGGACATCCTGTCCCCTCAGTTCATGTACGGCTCCAAGGCCTACGTGAAGCACCCCGCCGACATCC
CCGACTACTTGAAGCTGTCCTTCCCCGAGGGCTTCAAGTGGGAGCGCGTGATGAACTTCGAGGACGGCGG
CGTGGTGACCGTGACCCAGGACTCCTCCCTGCAGGACGGCGAGTTCATCTACAAGGTGAAGCTGCGCGGC
ACCAACTTCCCCTCCGACGGCCCCGTAATGCAGAAGAAGACCATGGGCTGGGAGGCCTCCTCCGAGCGGA
TGTACCCCGAGGACGGCGCCCTGAAGGGCGAGATCAAGCAGAGGCTGAAGCTGAAGGACGGCGGCCACTA
CGACGCTGAGGTCAAGACCACCTACAAGGCCAAGAAGCCCGTGCAGCTGCCCGGCGCCTACAACGTCAAC
ATCAAGTTGGACATCACCTCCCACAACGAGGACTACACCATCGTGGAACAGTACGAACGCGCCGAGGGCC
GCCACTCCACCGGCGGCATGGACGAGCTGTACAAATAAGGTTTAGTGAACGGCGAGATCAACTTCAGATC
TTGATAACTCGAGCCTCTCCCTCCCCCCCCCCTAACGTTACTGGCCGAAGCCGCTTGGAATAAGGCCGGT
GTGCGTTTGTCTATATGTTATTTTCCACCATATTGCCGTCTTTTGGCAATGTGAGGGCCCGGAAACCTGG
CCCTGTCTTCTTGACGAGCATTCCTAGGGGTCTTTCCCCTCTCGCCAAAGGAATGCAAGGTCTGTTGAAT
GTCGTGAAGGAAGCAGTTCCTCTGGAAGCTTCTTGAAGACAAACAACGTCTGTAGCGACCCTTTGCAGGC
AGCGGAACCCCCCACCTGGCGACAGGTGCCTCTGCGGCCAAAAGCCACGTGTATAAGATACACCTGCAAA
GGCGGCACAACCCCAGTGCCACGTTGTGAGTTGGATAGTTGTGGAAAGAGTCAAATGGCTCTCCTCAAGC
GTATTCAACAAGGGGCTGAAGGATGCCCAGAAGGTACCCCATTGTATGGGATCTGATCTGGGGCCTCGGT
ACACATGCTTTACATGTGTTTAGTCGAGGTTAAAAAAACGTCTAGGCCCCCCGAACCACGGGGACGTGGT
TTTCCTTTGAAAAACACGATGATAATATGGCCACAACCCTCTAGAATGGTGAGCAAGGGCGAGGAGGATA
ACATGGCCATCATCAAGGAGTTCATGCGCTTCAAGGTGCACATGGAGGGCTCCGTGAACGGCCACGAGTT
CGAGATCGAGGGCGAGGGCGAGGGCCGCCCCTACGAGGGCACCCAGACCGCCAAGCTGAAGGTGTGTGGT
CCAAATGGAAACCTGGTGGGCAGTGGGGCTCTGGGGTGCAAGGTGGAGGCTAGAGAGGAAGAGCTGTGTT
TTTTTTCCTGACTTACCCAGCAGTGGTCTGTGAGATTGTCTTTTCTGGTGGGCGAACAAAAAGGGGGTTA
GGAAAACTCAGGCCAAAAAAGTGTAAGGCGTTAATTCCCCATTTAATTCCTTAAAATTTCATGTAATACC
AGGTATTGCCTGTAAAGGAAAGATAAAGGGAAAAATAAGTAAGACCTTGTTAAAATTTTATTTTTCTATT
TTAACCTTCACTTATTTCCTAATTATTAAAAGAAATTTATGCTTATTGTTAAGAACAAAAAAATTTCAGT
ATTACAATGAATTTTTAATTAAAAGTTTTTGGCCTGATGAAATCTCAGGAAGACAGTCCTCATGGATGAC
TACATTTGCAAAGCTGGAACCTCATCAGCTGCATTGTCTGGTGAGAAACATGAAGGGGATTTGCTCACCT
TGAATGAGACCAAAAAAAGCGGAAGCAGTTACGTATCTGGCCTCCACAACAGACACTGCAGAGGGGCCTA
AGAGAAATCAGGCTCAACATTTTCAACCTCTTTCTGCTCAAAGTCTATGCCGACCAAGCCAACCACCCTT
CTAATGACTAATTCTGCTTTCAGGCTTTCTGAGACCGGGTCAGGGGGTGTCCTTAAAGGTTGGAAAAAAC
TTTTCCTGTCATCTTTGCCTCCAAAATCTGGCTTTCTCCCTTGGGCAGGGAAACCTCCCCAACATTTCTC
TATCATCCCTGAGATGTGGGGCCTGCACTCTGACTTCTGTCTGCCTTACTCTTTGTCTTACAGGAGCGCA
CCATCTTCTTCAAGGACGACGGCAACTACAAGACCCGCGCCGAGGTGAAGTTCGAGGGCGACACCCTGGT
GAACCGCATCGAGCTGAAGGGCATCGACTTCAAGGAGGACGGCAACATCCTGGGGCACAAGCTGGAGTAC
AACTACAACAGCCACAACGTCTATATCATGGCCGACAAGCAGAAGAACGGCATCAAGGTGAACTTCAAGA
TCCGCCACAACATCGAGGACGGCAGCGTGCAGCTCGCCGACCACTACCAGCAGAACACCCCCATCGGCGA
CGGCCCCGTGCTGCTGCCCGACAACCACTACCTGAGCACCCAGTCCGCCCTGAGCAAAGACCCCAACGAG
AAGCGCGATCACATGGTCCTGCTGGAGTTCGTGACCGCCGCCGGGATCACTCTCGGCATGGACGAGCTGT
ACAAGTAAGGATCCACCGGATCTAGATAACTGATCATAATCAGCCATACCACATTTGTAGAGGTTTTACT
TGCTTTAAAAAACCTCCCACACCTCCCCCTGAACCTGAAACATAAAATGAATGCAATTGTTGTTGTTAAC
CGATAGATCCTAATCAACCTCTGGATTACAAAATTTGTGAAAGATTGACTGGTATTCTTAACTATGTTGC
TCCTTTTACGCTATGTGGATACGCTGCTTTAATGCCTTTGTATCATGCTATTGCTTCCCGTATGGCTTTC
ATTTTCTCCTCCTTGTATAAATCCTGGTTGCTGTCTCTTTATGAGGAGTTGTGGCCCGTTGTCAGGCAAC
GTGGCGTGGTGTGCACTGTGTTTGCTGACGCAACCCCCACTGGTTGGGGCATTGCCACCACCTGTCAGCT
CCTTTCCGGGACTTTCGCTTTCCCCCTCCCTATTGCCACGGCGGAACTCATCGCCGCCTGCCTTGCCCGC
TGCTGGACAGGGGCTCGGCTGTTGGGCACTGACAATTCCGTGGTGTTGTCGGGGAAATCATCGTCCTTTC
CTTGGCTGCTCGCCTGTGTTGCCACCTGGATTCTGCGCGGGACGTCCTTCTGCTACGTCCCTTCGGCCCT
CAATCCAGCGGACCTTCCTTCCCGCGGCCTGCTGCCGGCTCTGCGGCCTCTTCCGCGTCTTCGCCTTCGC
CCTCAGACGAGTCGGATCTCCCTTTGGGCCGCCTCCCCGCCTGAGATCCTTTAAGACCAATGACTTACAA
GGCAGCTGTAGATCTTAGCCACTTTTTAAAAGAAAAGGGGGGACTGGAAGGGCTAATTCACTCCCAACGA
AGACAAGATCTGCTTTTTGCTTGTACTGGGTCTCTCTGGTTAGACCAGATCTGAGCCTGGGAGCTCTCTG
GCTAACTAGGGAACCCACTGCTTAAGCCTCAATAAAGCTTGCCTTGAGTGCTTCAAGTAGTGTGTGCCCG
TCTGTTGTGTGACTCTGGTAACTAGAGATCCCTCAGACCCTTTTAGTCAGTGTGGAAAATCTCTAGCAGT
AGTAGTTCATGTCATCTTATTATTCAGTATTTATAACTTGCAAAGAAATGAATATCAGAGAGTGAGAGGC
CCGGGTTAATTAAGGAAAGGGCTAGATCATTCTTGAAGACGAAAGGGCCTCGTGATACGCCTATTTTTAT
AGGTTAATGTCATGATAATAATGGTTTCTTAGACGTCAGGTGGCACTTTTCGGGGAAATGTGCGCGGAAC
CCCTATTTGTTTATTTTTCTAAATACATTCAAATATGTATCCGCTCATGAGACAATAACCCTGATAAATG
CTTCAATAATATTGAAAAAGGAAGAGTATGAGTATTCAACATTTCCGTGTCGCCCTTATTCCCTTTTTTG
CGGCATTTTGCCTTCCTGTTTTTGCTCACCCAGAAACGCTGGTGAAAGTAAAAGATGCTGAAGATCAGTT
GGGTGCACGAGTGGGTTACATCGAACTGGATCTCAACAGCGGTAAGATCCTTGAGAGTTTTCGCCCCGAA
GAACGTTTTCCAATGATGAGCACTTTTAAAGTTCTGCTATGTGGCGCGGTATTATCCCGTGTTGACGCCG
GGCAAGAGCAACTCGGTCGCCGCATACACTATTCTCAGAATGACTTGGTTGAGTACTCACCAGTCACAGA
AAAGCATCTTACGGATGGCATGACAGTAAGAGAATTATGCAGTGCTGCCATAACCATGAGTGATAACACT
GCGGCCAACTTACTTCTGACAACGATCGGAGGACCGAAGGAGCTAACCGCTTTTTTGCACAACATGGGGG
ATCATGTAACTCGCCTTGATCGTTGGGAACCGGAGCTGAATGAAGCCATACCAAACGACGAGCGTGACAC
CACGATGCCTGTAGCAATGGCAACAACGTTGCGCAAACTATTAACTGGCGAACTACTTACTCTAGCTTCC
CGGCAACAATTAATAGACTGGATGGAGGCGGATAAAGTTGCAGGACCACTTCTGCGCTCGGCCCTTCCGG
CTGGCTGGTTTATTGCTGATAAATCTGGAGCCGGTGAGCGTGGGTCTCGCGGTATCATTGCAGCACTGGG
GCCAGATGGTAAGCCCTCCCGTATCGTAGTTATCTACACGACGGGGAGTCAGGCAACTATGGATGAACGA
AATAGACAGATCGCTGAGATAGGTGCCTCACTGATTAAGCATTGGTAACTGTCAGACCAAGTTTACTCAT
ATATACTTTAGATTGATTTAAAACTTCATTTTTAATTTAAAAGGATCTAGGTGAAGATCCTTTTTGATAA
TCTCATGACCAAAATCCCTTAACGTGAGTTTTCGTTCCACTGAGCGTCAGACCCCGTAGAAAAGATCAAA
GGATCTTCTTGAGATCCTTTTTTTCTGCGCGTAATCTGCTGCTTGCAAACAAAAAAACCACCGCTACCAG
CGGTGGTTTGTTTGCCGGATCAAGAGCTACCAACTCTTTTTCCGAAGGTAACTGGCTTCAGCAGAGCGCA
GATACCAAATACTGTTCTTCTAGTGTAGCCGTAGTTAGGCCACCACTTCAAGAACTCTGTAGCACCGCCT
ACATACCTCGCTCTGCTAATCCTGTTACCAGTGGCTGCTGCCAGTGGCGATAAGTCGTGTCTTACCGGGT
TGGACTCAAGACGATAGTTACCGGATAAGGCGCAGCGGTCGGGCTGAACGGGGGGTTCGTGCACACAGCC
CAGCTTGGAGCGAACGACCTACACCGAACTGAGATACCTACAGCGTGAGCTATGAGAAAGCGCCACGCTT
CCCGAAGGGAGAAAGGCGGACAGGTATCCGGTAAGCGGCAGGGTCGGAACAGGAGAGCGCACGAGGGAGC
TTCCAGGGGGAAACGCCTGGTATCTTTATAGTCCTGTCGGGTTTCGCCACCTCTGACTTGAGCGTCGATT
TTTGTGATGCTCGTCAGGGGGGCGGAGCCTATGGAAAAACGCCAGCAACGCGGCCTTTTTACGGTTCCTG
GCCTTTTGCTGGCCTTTTGCTCACATGTTCTTTCCTGCGTTATCCCCTGATTCTGTGGATAACCGTATTA
CCGCCTTTGAGTGAGCTGATACCGCTCGCCGCAGCCGAACGACCGAGCGCAGCGAGTCAGTGAGCGAGGA
AGCGGAAGAGCGCCCAATACGCAAACCGCCTCTCCCCGCGCGTTGGCCGATTCATTAATGCAGCAAGCTC
ATGGCTGACTAATTTTTTTTATTTATGCAGAGGCCGAGGCCGCCTCGGCCTCTGAGCTATTCCAGAAGTA
GTGAGGAGGCTTTTTTGGAGGCCTAGGCTTTTGCAAAAAGCTCCCCGTGGCACGACAGGTTTCCCGACTG
GAAAGCGGGCAGTGAGCGCAACGCAATTAATGTGAGTTAGCTCACTCATTAGGCACCCCAGGCTTTACAC
TTTATGCTTCCGGCTCGTATGTTGTGTGGAATTGTGAGCGGATAACAATTTCACACAGGAAACAGCTATG
ACATGATTACGAATTTCACAAATAAAGCATTTTTTTCACTGCATTCTAGTTGTGGTTTGTCCAAACTCAT
CAATGTATCTTATCATGTCTGGATCAACTGGATAACTCAAGCTAACCAAAATCATCCCAAACTTCCCACC
CCATACCCTATTACCACTGCCAATTACCTGTGGTTTCATTTACTCTAAACCTGTGATTCCTCTGAATTAT
TTTCATTTTAAAGAAATTGTATTTGTTAAATATGTACTACAAACTTAGTAGT
Features (pLannotate 1.2.2; 27 found; start..end, strand, type, name):
    377..634     +  LTR            5' LTR (truncated): truncated 5' long terminal repeat (LTR) from HIV-1
    681..806     +  misc_feature   HIV-1 Ψ: packaging signal of human immunodeficiency virus type 1
    790..1128    +  CDS            HIV-1 gag (fragment): gag protein from human immunodeficiency virus 1; gag
   1303..1536    +  misc_feature   RRE: The Rev response element (RRE) of HIV-1 allows for Rev-dependent mRNA export from the nucleus to the cytoplasm.
   1913..2013    +  CDS            Rev (fragment): human immunodeficiency virus 1 (HIV-1) Rev protein; rev; enhances nuclear export of unspliced and incompletely spliced viral mRNAs
   2058..2175    +  misc_feature   cPPT/CTS: central polypurine tract and central termination sequence of HIV-1
   2228..2541    +  promoter       tight TRE promoter: Tet-responsive promoter PTight, consisting of seven tet operator sequences followed by the minimal CMV promoter
   2575..2868    +  CDS            EGFP (fragment): EGFP is a basic (constitutively fluorescent) green fluorescent protein published in 1996, derived from Aequorea victoria. It is reported to be a rapidly-maturing weak dimer with moderate acid sensitivity.
   3669..4235    +  CDS            mCherry (fragment): mCherry is a basic (constitutively fluorescent) red fluorescent protein published in 2004, derived from Discosoma sp.. It is reported to be a very rapidly-maturing monomer with low acid sensitivity.
   4284..4868    +  misc_feature   IRES2: internal ribosome entry site (IRES) of the encephalomyocarditis virus (EMCV)
   4876..5034    +  CDS            mCherry (fragment): mCherry is a basic (constitutively fluorescent) red fluorescent protein published in 2004, derived from Discosoma sp.. It is reported to be a very rapidly-maturing monomer with low acid sensitivity.
   5871..6308    +  CDS            EGFP (fragment): the original enhanced GFP (Yang et al., 1996) mammalian codon-optimized
   6331..6415    +  CDS            large T antigen (fragment): large T antigen from SV40 (simian virus 40)
   6452..7040    +  misc_feature   WPRE: woodchuck hepatitis virus posttranscriptional regulatory element
   7048..7113    +  CDS            nef (fragment): NEF_HV1Z2 - Experimental evidence at protein level: Swiss-Prot protein existence level 1. Extracellular Nef protein targets CD4(+) T-lymphocytes for apoptosis by interacting with CXCR4 surface receptors. From Human immunodeficiency virus type 1 group M subtype D (isolate Z2/CDC-Z34) (HIV-1).
   7115..7348    +  LTR            3' LTR (ΔU3): self-inactivating 3' long terminal repeat (LTR) from HIV-1
   7553..7657    +  promoter       AmpR promoter: bla
   7658..8518    +  CDS            AmpR: β-lactamase; bla; confers resistance to ampicillin, carbenicillin, and related antibiotics
   8689..9277    +  rep_origin     ori: high-copy-number ColE1/pMB1/pBR322/pUC origin of replication
   9460..9514    +  CDS            lacI (fragment): lac repressor; lacI; The lac repressor binds to the lac operator to inhibit transcription in E. coli. This inhibition can be relieved by adding lactose or isopropyl-β-D-thiogalactopyranoside (IPTG).
   9520..9613    +  rep_origin     SV40 ori (fragment): SV40 origin of replication
   9638..9675    +  CDS            lacI (fragment): lac repressor; lacI; The lac repressor binds to the lac operator to inhibit transcription in E. coli. This inhibition can be relieved by adding lactose or isopropyl-β-D-thiogalactopyranoside (IPTG).
   9688..9709    +  protein_bind   CAP binding site: CAP binding activates transcription in the presence of cAMP. E. coli catabolite activator protein
   9724..9754    +  promoter       lac promoter: promoter for the E. coli lac operon
   9762..9778    +  protein_bind   lac operator: The lac repressor binds to the lac operator to inhibit transcription in E. coli. This inhibition can be relieved by adding lactose or isopropyl-β-D-thiogalactopyranoside (IPTG). lac repressor encoded by lacI
   9812..9895    +  polyA_signal   SV40 poly(A) signal (fragment): SV40 polyadenylation signal
  10062..329     +  CDS            nef (fragment) (across the origin): NEF_HV1BR - Experimental evidence at protein level: Swiss-Prot protein existence level 1. Extracellular Nef protein targets CD4(+) T-lymphocytes for apoptosis by interacting with CXCR4 surface receptors (PubMed:14990729). From Human immunodeficiency virus type 1 group M subtype B (isolate BRU/LAI) (HIV-1).
