>Addgene plasmid #92351 | Tet-on circRNA Expression Vector | addgene full sequence | sequence record 192126 | Addgene NGS Result
TGGAAGGGCTAATTCACTCCCAAAGAAGACAAGATATCCTTGATCTGTGGATCTACCACACACAAGGCTA
CTTCCCTGATTAGCAGAACTACACACCAGGGCCAGGGGTCAGATATCCACTGACCTTTGGATGGTGCTAC
AAGCTAGTACCAGTTGAGCCAGATAAGGTAGAAGAGGCCAATAAAGGAGAGAACACCAGCTTGTTACACC
CTGTGAGCCTGCATGGGATGGATGACCCGGAGAGAGAAGTGTTAGAGTGGAGGTTTGACAGCCGCCTAGC
ATTTCATCACGTGGCCCGAGAGCTGCATCCGGAGTACTTCAAGAACTGCTGATATCGAGCTTGCTACAAG
GGACTTTCCGCTGGGGACTTTCCAGGGAGGCGTGGCCTGGGCGGGACTGGGGAGTGGCGAGCCCTCAGAT
CCTGCATATAAGCAGCTGCTTTTTGCCTGTACTGGGTCTCTCTGGTTAGACCAGATCTGAGCCTGGGAGC
TCTCTGGCTAACTAGGGAACCCACTGCTTAAGCCTCAATAAAGCTTGCCTTGAGTGCTTCAAGTAGTGTG
TGCCCGTCTGTTGTGTGACTCTGGTAACTAGAGATCCCTCAGACCCTTTTAGTCAGTGTGGAAAATCTCT
AGCAGTGGCGCCCGAACAGGGACTTGAAAGCGAAAGGGAAACCAGAGGAGCTCTCTCGACGCAGGACTCG
GCTTGCTGAAGCGCGCACGGCAAGAGGCGAGGGGCGGCGACTGGTGAGTACGCCAAAAATTTTGACTAGC
GGAGGCTAGAAGGAGAGAGATGGGTGCGAGAGCGTCAGTATTAAGCGGGGGAGAATTAGATCGCGATGGG
AAAAAATTCGGTTAAGGCCAGGGGGAAAGAAAAAATATAAATTAAAACATATAGTATGGGCAAGCAGGGA
GCTAGAACGATTCGCAGTTAATCCTGGCCTGTTAGAAACATCAGAAGGCTGTAGACAAATACTGGGACAG
CTACAACCATCCCTTCAGACAGGATCAGAAGAACTTAGATCATTATATAATACAGTAGCAACCCTCTATT
GTGTGCATCAAAGGATAGAGATAAAAGACACCAAGGAAGCTTTAGACAAGATAGAGGAAGAGCAAAACAA
AAGTAAGACCACCGCACAGCAAGCGGCCGGCCGCTGATCTTCAGACCTGGAGGAGGAGATATGAGGGACA
ATTGGAGAAGTGAATTATATAAATATAAAGTAGTAAAAATTGAACCATTAGGAGTAGCACCCACCAAGGC
AAAGAGAAGAGTGGTGCAGAGAGAAAAAAGAGCAGTGGGAATAGGAGCTTTGTTCCTTGGGTTCTTGGGA
GCAGCAGGAAGCACTATGGGCGCAGCGTCAATGACGCTGACGGTACAGGCCAGACAATTATTGTCTGGTA
TAGTGCAGCAGCAGAACAATTTGCTGAGGGCTATTGAGGCGCAACAGCATCTGTTGCAACTCACAGTCTG
GGGCATCAAGCAGCTCCAGGCAAGAATCCTGGCTGTGGAAAGATACCTAAAGGATCAACAGCTCCTGGGG
ATTTGGGGTTGCTCTGGAAAACTCATTTGCACCACTGCTGTGCCTTGGAATGCTAGTTGGAGTAATAAAT
CTCTGGAACAGATTTGGAATCACACGACCTGGATGGAGTGGGACAGAGAAATTAACAATTACACAAGCTT
AATACACTCCTTAATTGAAGAATCGCAAAACCAGCAAGAAAAGAATGAACAAGAATTATTGGAATTAGAT
AAATGGGCAAGTTTGTGGAATTGGTTTAACATAACAAATTGGCTGTGGTATATAAAATTATTCATAATGA
TAGTAGGAGGCTTGGTAGGTTTAAGAATAGTTTTTGCTGTACTTTCTATAGTGAATAGAGTTAGGCAGGG
ATATTCACCATTATCGTTTCAGACCCACCTCCCAACCCCGAGGGGACCCGACAGGCCCGAAGGAATAGAA
GAAGAAGGTGGAGAGAGAGACAGAGACAGATCCATTCGATTAGTGAACGGATCTCGACGGTATCGCCGAA
TTCACAAATGGCAGTATTCATCCACAATTTTAAAAGAAAAGGGGGGATTGGGGGGTACAGTGCAGGGGAA
AGAATAGTAGACATAATAGCAACAGACATACAAACTAAAGAATTACAAAAACAAATTACAAAAATTCAAA
ATTTTCGGGTTTATTACAGGGACAGCAGAGATCCAGTTTGGACTAGTTCTTCACTCAAGTTTACTCCCTA
TCAGTGATAGAGAACGTATGTCGAGTTTACTCCCTATCAGTGATAGAGAACGATGTCGAGTTTACTCCCT
ATCAGTGATAGAGAACGTATGTCGAGTTTACTCCCTATCAGTGATAGAGAACGTATGTCGAGTTTACTCC
CTATCAGTGATAGAGAACGTATGTCGAGTTTATCCCTATCAGTGATAGAGAACGTATGTCGAGTTTACTC
CCTATCAGTGATAGAGAACGTATGTCGAGGTAGGCGTGTACGGTGGGAGGCCTATATAAGCAGAGCTCGT
TTAGTGAACCGTCAGATCGCCTGGAGAAAAGCGCTAGCGCTACCGGTCGCCACCATGGTGAGCAAGGGCG
AGGAGCTGTTCACCGGGGTGGTGCCCATCCTGGTCGAGCTGGACGGCGACGTAAACGGCCACAAGTTCAG
CGTGTCCGGCGAGGGCGAGGGCGATGCCACCTACGGCAAGCTGACCCTGAAGTTCATCTGCACCACCGGC
AAGCTGCCCGTGCCCTGGCCCACCCTCGTGACCACCCTGACCTACGGCGTGCAGTGCTTCAGCCGCTACC
CCGACCACATGAAGCAGCACGACTTCTTCAAGTCCGCCATGCCCGAAGGCTACGTCCAGGCACGTAGCAG
GCCAGGGCCTCTCTCAGCCACCTGAGCAGAAAGCTTTCCAAGATAGGGCAGGCTGGGTTAGGCCATCTGA
GTCTGTCTCGTTCATTGGGATCCAGACTTGACTGTCTTGTTAAAGGCTGTTGCTGCCCAGGTGTGCAGGG
AGCTGTTGGTCTCTGGCATTCAGGGTGGGGGTGGTATAAACCCGGGGCAGCTTGCATATGGCAGGGAAGA
GGGATCCGTGGAGGAACAGTGCAGAAGGCTTTATGTTCAGAATCTCTCTTGCTTTTCTTCTAGACTGAGT
TCCTTGAGATTGGTGAATGCTGTGTATTATTCATCCCTGATAACCTGGTGTTTGGCCCAGGGCCTTGTCC
AGAGGAGTGTTTGATAAGTGTTTCAAGTGAATTAGCACCACGATGTCATCTCTTTTCAGTTTACAAAGGA
CGGACACCCCCTGACCCGGTCTCAGAAAGCCTGAAAGCAGAATTAGTCATTAGAAGGGTGGTTGGCTTGG
TCGGCATAGACTTTGAGCAGAAAGAGGTTGAAAATGTTGAGCCTGATTTCTCTTAGGCCCCTCTGCAGTG
TCTGTTGTGGAGGCCAGATACGTAACTGCTTCCGCTTTTTTTGGTGTCATTCAAGGTGAGCAAATCCCCT
TCATGTTTCTCACCAGACAATGCAGCTGATGAGGTTCCAGCTTTGCAAATGTAGTCATCCATGAGGACTG
TCTTCCTGAGATTTCATCAGGCTCGAGTGGACTTGCAAAGGACTTTAGGTCCATTGTCCTTTTATTCTTA
GATACCTCTTTCACTGAGACCTTTTCCTTACCTCACCTCTCTAGGTGACCAAGGGTGGCCCCCTGCCCTT
CGCCTGGGACATCCTGTCCCCTCAGTTCATGTACGGCTCCAAGGCCTACGTGAAGCACCCCGCCGACATC
CCCGACTACTTGAAGCTGTCCTTCCCCGAGGGCTTCAAGTGGGAGCGCGTGATGAACTTCGAGGACGGCG
GCGTGGTGACCGTGACCCAGGACTCCTCCCTGCAGGACGGCGAGTTCATCTACAAGGTGAAGCTGCGCGG
CACCAACTTCCCCTCCGACGGCCCCGTAATGCAGAAGAAGACCATGGGCTGGGAGGCCTCCTCCGAGCGG
ATGTACCCCGAGGACGGCGCCCTGAAGGGCGAGATCAAGCAGAGGCTGAAGCTGAAGGACGGCGGCCACT
ACGACGCTGAGGTCAAGACCACCTACAAGGCCAAGAAGCCCGTGCAGCTGCCCGGCGCCTACAACGTCAA
CATCAAGTTGGACATCACCTCCCACAACGAGGACTACACCATCGTGGAACAGTACGAACGCGCCGAGGGC
CGCCACTCCACCGGCGGCATGGACGAGCTGTACAAATAAGGTTTAGTGAACGGCGAGATCAACTTCAGAT
CTTGATAACTCGAGCCTCTCCCTCCCCCCCCCCCTAACGTTACTGGCCGAAGCCGCTTGGAATAAGGCCG
GTGTGCGTTTGTCTATATGTTATTTTCCACCATATTGCCGTCTTTTGGCAATGTGAGGGCCCGGAAACCT
GGCCCTGTCTTCTTGACGAGCATTCCTAGGGGTCTTTCCCCTCTCGCCAAAGGAATGCAAGGTCTGTTGA
ATGTCGTGAAGGAAGCAGTTCCTCTGGAAGCTTCTTGAAGACAAACAACGTCTGTAGCGACCCTTTGCAG
GCAGCGGAACCCCCCACCTGGCGACAGGTGCCTCTGCGGCCAAAAGCCACGTGTATAAGATACACCTGCA
AAGGCGGCACAACCCCAGTGCCACGTTGTGAGTTGGATAGTTGTGGAAAGAGTCAAATGGCTCTCCTCAA
GCGTATTCAACAAGGGGCTGAAGGATGCCCAGAAGGTACCCCATTGTATGGGATCTGATCTGGGGCCTCG
GTACACATGCTTTACATGTGTTTAGTCGAGGTTAAAAAAACGTCTAGGCCCCCCGAACCACGGGGACGTG
GTTTTCCTTTGAAAAACACGATGATAATATGGCCACAACCATGGTGAGCAAGGGCGAGGAGGATAACATG
GCCATCATCAAGGAGTTCATGCGCTTCAAGGTGCACATGGAGGGCTCCGTGAACGGCCACGAGTTCGAGA
TCGAGGGCGAGGGCGAGGGCCGCCCCTACGAGGGCACCCAGACCGCCAAGCTGAAGGTGTGTGGTCCAAA
TGGAAACCTGGTGGGCAGTGGGGCTCTGGGGTGCAAGGTGGAGGCTAGAGAGGAAGAGCTGTGTTTTTTT
TCCTGACTTACCCAGCAGTGGTCTGTGAGATTGTCTTTTCTGGTGGGCGAACAAAAAGGGGGTTAGGAAA
ACTCAGGCCAAAAAAGTGTAAGGCGTTAATTCCCCATTTAATTCCTTAAAATTTCATGTAATACCAGGTA
TTGCCTGTAAAGGAAAGATAAAGGGAAAAATAAGTAAGACCTTGTTAAAATTTTATTTTTCTATTTTAAC
CTTCACTTATTTCCTAATTATTAAAAGAAATTTATGCTTATTGTTAAGAACAAAAAAATTTCAGTATTAC
AATGAATTTTTAATTAAAAGTTTTTGGCCTGATGAAATCTCAGGAAGACAGTCCTCATGGATGACTACAT
TTGCAAAGCTGGAACCTCATCAGCTGCATTGTCTGGTGAGAAACATGAAGGGGATTTGCTCACCTTGAAT
GAGACCAAAAAAAGCGGAAGCAGTTACGTATCTGGCCTCCACAACAGACACTGCAGAGGGGCCTAAGAGA
AATCAGGCTCAACATTTTCAACCTCTTTCTGCTCAAAGTCTATGCCGACCAAGCCAACCACCCTTCTAAT
GACTAATTCTGCTTTCAGGCTTTCTGAGACCGGGTCAGGGGGTGTCCTTAAAGGTTGGAAAAAACTTTTC
CTGTCATCTTTGCCTCCAAAATCTGGCTTTCTCCCTTGGGCAGGGAAACCTCCCCAACATTTCTCTATCA
TCCCTGAGATGTGGGGCCTGCACTCTGACTTCTGTCTGCCTTACTCTTTGTCTTACAGGAGCGCACCATC
TTCTTCAAGGACGACGGCAACTACAAGACCCGCGCCGAGGTGAAGTTCGAGGGCGACACCCTGGTGAACC
GCATCGAGCTGAAGGGCATCGACTTCAAGGAGGACGGCAACATCCTGGGGCACAAGCTGGAGTACAACTA
CAACAGCCACAACGTCTATATCATGGCCGACAAGCAGAAGAACGGCATCAAGGTGAACTTCAAGATCCGC
CACAACATCGAGGACGGCAGCGTGCAGCTCGCCGACCACTACCAGCAGAACACCCCCATCGGCGACGGCC
CCGTGCTGCTGCCCGACAACCACTACCTGAGCACCCAGTCCGCCCTGAGCAAAGACCCCAACGAGAAGCG
CGATCACATGGTCCTGCTGGAGTTCGTGACCGCCGCCGGGATCACTCTCGGCATGGACGAGCTGTACAAG
TAAGGATCCACCGGATCTAGATAACTGATCATAATCAGCCATACCACATTTGTAGAGGTTTTACTTGCTT
TAAAAAACCTCCCACACCTCCCCCTGAACCTGAAACATAAAATGAATGCAATTGTTGTTGTTCGATAGAT
CCTAATCAACCTCTGGATTACAAAATTTGTGAAAGATTGACTGGTATTCTTAACTATGTTGCTCCTTTTA
CGCTATGTGGATACGCTGCTTTAATGCCTTTGTATCATGCTATTGCTTCCCGTATGGCTTTCATTTTCTC
CTCCTTGTATAAATCCTGGTTGCTGTCTCTTTATGAGGAGTTGTGGCCCGTTGTCAGGCAACGTGGCGTG
GTGTGCACTGTGTTTGCTGACGCAACCCCCACTGGTTGGGGCATTGCCACCACCTGTCAGCTCCTTTCCG
GGACTTTCGCTTTCCCCCTCCCTATTGCCACGGCGGAACTCATCGCCGCCTGCCTTGCCCGCTGCTGGAC
AGGGGCTCGGCTGTTGGGCACTGACAATTCCGTGGTGTTGTCGGGGAAATCATCGTCCTTTCCTTGGCTG
CTCGCCTGTGTTGCCACCTGGATTCTGCGCGGGACGTCCTTCTGCTACGTCCCTTCGGCCCTCAATCCAG
CGGACCTTCCTTCCCGCGGCCTGCTGCCGGCTCTGCGGCCTCTTCCGCGTCTTCGCCTTCGCCCTCAGAC
GAGTCGGATCTCCCTTTGGGCCGCCTCCCCGCCTGAGATCCTTTAAGACCAATGACTTACAAGGCAGCTG
TAGATCTTAGCCACTTTTTAAAAGAAAAGGGGGGACTGGAAGGGCTAATTCACTCCCAACGAAGACAAGA
TCTGCTTTTTGCTTGTACTGGGTCTCTCTGGTTAGACCAGATCTGAGCCTGGGAGCTCTCTGGCTAACTA
GGGAACCCACTGCTTAAGCCTCAATAAAGCTTGCCTTGAGTGCTTCAAGTAGTGTGTGCCCGTCTGTTGT
GTGACTCTGGTAACTAGAGATCCCTCAGACCCTTTTAGTCAGTGTGGAAAATCTCTAGCAGTAGTAGTTC
ATGTCATCTTATTATTCAGTATTTATAACTTGCAAAGAAATGAATATCAGAGAGTGAGAGGCCCGGGTTA
ATTAAGGAAAGGGCTAGATCATTCTTGAAGACGAAAGGGCCTCGTGATACGCCTATTTTTATAGGTTAAT
GTCATGATAATAATGGTTTCTTAGACGTCAGGTGGCACTTTTCGGGGAAATGTGCGCGGAACCCCTATTT
GTTTATTTTTCTAAATACATTCAAATATGTATCCGCTCATGAGACAATAACCCTGATAAATGCTTCAATA
ATATTGAAAAAGGAAGAGTATGAGTATTCAACATTTCCGTGTCGCCCTTATTCCCTTTTTTGCGGCATTT
TGCCTTCCTGTTTTTGCTCACCCAGAAACGCTGGTGAAAGTAAAAGATGCTGAAGATCAGTTGGGTGCAC
GAGTGGGTTACATCGAACTGGATCTCAACAGCGGTAAGATCCTTGAGAGTTTTCGCCCCGAAGAACGTTT
TCCAATGATGAGCACTTTTAAAGTTCTGCTATGTGGCGCGGTATTATCCCGTGTTGACGCCGGGCAAGAG
CAACTCGGTCGCCGCATACACTATTCTCAGAATGACTTGGTTGAGTACTCACCAGTCACAGAAAAGCATC
TTACGGATGGCATGACAGTAAGAGAATTATGCAGTGCTGCCATAACCATGAGTGATAACACTGCGGCCAA
CTTACTTCTGACAACGATCGGAGGACCGAAGGAGCTAACCGCTTTTTTGCACAACATGGGGGATCATGTA
ACTCGCCTTGATCGTTGGGAACCGGAGCTGAATGAAGCCATACCAAACGACGAGCGTGACACCACGATGC
CTGTAGCAATGGCAACAACGTTGCGCAAACTATTAACTGGCGAACTACTTACTCTAGCTTCCCGGCAACA
ATTAATAGACTGGATGGAGGCGGATAAAGTTGCAGGACCACTTCTGCGCTCGGCCCTTCCGGCTGGCTGG
TTTATTGCTGATAAATCTGGAGCCGGTGAGCGTGGGTCTCGCGGTATCATTGCAGCACTGGGGCCAGATG
GTAAGCCCTCCCGTATCGTAGTTATCTACACGACGGGGAGTCAGGCAACTATGGATGAACGAAATAGACA
GATCGCTGAGATAGGTGCCTCACTGATTAAGCATTGGTAACTGTCAGACCAAGTTTACTCATATATACTT
TAGATTGATTTAAAACTTCATTTTTAATTTAAAAGGATCTAGGTGAAGATCCTTTTTGATAATCTCATGA
CCAAAATCCCTTAACGTGAGTTTTCGTTCCACTGAGCGTCAGACCCCGTAGAAAAGATCAAAGGATCTTC
TTGAGATCCTTTTTTTCTGCGCGTAATCTGCTGCTTGCAAACAAAAAAACCACCGCTACCAGCGGTGGTT
TGTTTGCCGGATCAAGAGCTACCAACTCTTTTTCCGAAGGTAACTGGCTTCAGCAGAGCGCAGATACCAA
ATACTGTTCTTCTAGTGTAGCCGTAGTTAGGCCACCACTTCAAGAACTCTGTAGCACCGCCTACATACCT
CGCTCTGCTAATCCTGTTACCAGTGGCTGCTGCCAGTGGCGATAAGTCGTGTCTTACCGGGTTGGACTCA
AGACGATAGTTACCGGATAAGGCGCAGCGGTCGGGCTGAACGGGGGGTTCGTGCACACAGCCCAGCTTGG
AGCGAACGACCTACACCGAACTGAGATACCTACAGCGTGAGCTATGAGAAAGCGCCACGCTTCCCGAAGG
GAGAAAGGCGGACAGGTATCCGGTAAGCGGCAGGGTCGGAACAGGAGAGCGCACGAGGGAGCTTCCAGGG
GGAAACGCCTGGTATCTTTATAGTCCTGTCGGGTTTCGCCACCTCTGACTTGAGCGTCGATTTTTGTGAT
GCTCGTCAGGGGGGCGGAGCCTATGGAAAAACGCCAGCAACGCGGCCTTTTTACGGTTCCTGGCCTTTTG
CTGGCCTTTTGCTCACATGTTCTTTCCTGCGTTATCCCCTGATTCTGTGGATAACCGTATTACCGCCTTT
GAGTGAGCTGATACCGCTCGCCGCAGCCGAACGACCGAGCGCAGCGAGTCAGTGAGCGAGGAAGCGGAAG
AGCGCCCAATACGCAAACCGCCTCTCCCCGCGCGTTGGCCGATTCATTAATGCAGCAAGCTCATGGCTGA
CTAATTTTTTTTATTTATGCAGAGGCCGAGGCCGCCTCGGCCTCTGAGCTATTCCAGAAGTAGTGAGGAG
GCTTTTTTGGAGGCCTAGGCTTTTGCAAAAAGCTCCCCGTGGCACGACAGGTTTCCCGACTGGAAAGCGG
GCAGTGAGCGCAACGCAATTAATGTGAGTTAGCTCACTCATTAGGCACCCCAGGCTTTACACTTTATGCT
TCCGGCTCGTATGTTGTGTGGAATTGTGAGCGGATAACAATTTCACACAGGAAACAGCTATGACATGATT
ACGAATTTCACAAATAAAGCATTTTTTTCACTGCATTCTAGTTGTGGTTTGTCCAAACTCATCAATGTAT
CTTATCATGTCTGGATCAACTGGATAACTCAAGCTAACCAAAATCATCCCAAACTTCCCACCCCATACCC
TATTACCACTGCCAATTACCTGTGGTTTCATTTACTCTAAACCTGTGATTCCTCTGAATTATTTTCATTT
TAAAGAAATTGTATTTGTTAAATATGTACTACAAACTTAGTAGT
Features (pLannotate 1.2.2; 27 found; start..end, strand, type, name):
    377..634     +  LTR            5' LTR (truncated): truncated 5' long terminal repeat (LTR) from HIV-1
    681..806     +  misc_feature   HIV-1 Ψ: packaging signal of human immunodeficiency virus type 1
    790..1128    +  CDS            HIV-1 gag (fragment): gag protein from human immunodeficiency virus 1; gag
   1303..1536    +  misc_feature   RRE: The Rev response element (RRE) of HIV-1 allows for Rev-dependent mRNA export from the nucleus to the cytoplasm.
   1913..2013    +  CDS            Rev (fragment): human immunodeficiency virus 1 (HIV-1) Rev protein; rev; enhances nuclear export of unspliced and incompletely spliced viral mRNAs
   2058..2175    +  misc_feature   cPPT/CTS: central polypurine tract and central termination sequence of HIV-1
   2228..2541    +  promoter       tight TRE promoter: Tet-responsive promoter PTight, consisting of seven tet operator sequences followed by the minimal CMV promoter
   2575..2868    +  CDS            EGFP (fragment): EGFP is a basic (constitutively fluorescent) green fluorescent protein published in 1996, derived from Aequorea victoria. It is reported to be a rapidly-maturing weak dimer with moderate acid sensitivity.
   3670..4236    +  CDS            mCherry (fragment): mCherry is a basic (constitutively fluorescent) red fluorescent protein published in 2004, derived from Discosoma sp.. It is reported to be a very rapidly-maturing monomer with low acid sensitivity.
   4285..4870    +  misc_feature   IRES2: internal ribosome entry site (IRES) of the encephalomyocarditis virus (EMCV)
   4871..5029    +  CDS            mCherry (fragment): mCherry is a basic (constitutively fluorescent) red fluorescent protein published in 2004, derived from Discosoma sp.. It is reported to be a very rapidly-maturing monomer with low acid sensitivity.
   5866..6303    +  CDS            EGFP (fragment): the original enhanced GFP (Yang et al., 1996) mammalian codon-optimized
   6326..6410    +  CDS            large T antigen (fragment): large T antigen from SV40 (simian virus 40)
   6444..7032    +  misc_feature   WPRE: woodchuck hepatitis virus posttranscriptional regulatory element
   7040..7105    +  CDS            nef (fragment): NEF_HV1Z2 - Experimental evidence at protein level: Swiss-Prot protein existence level 1. Extracellular Nef protein targets CD4(+) T-lymphocytes for apoptosis by interacting with CXCR4 surface receptors. From Human immunodeficiency virus type 1 group M subtype D (isolate Z2/CDC-Z34) (HIV-1).
   7107..7340    +  LTR            3' LTR (ΔU3): self-inactivating 3' long terminal repeat (LTR) from HIV-1
   7545..7649    +  promoter       AmpR promoter: bla
   7650..8510    +  CDS            AmpR: β-lactamase; bla; confers resistance to ampicillin, carbenicillin, and related antibiotics
   8681..9269    +  rep_origin     ori: high-copy-number ColE1/pMB1/pBR322/pUC origin of replication
   9452..9506    +  CDS            lacI (fragment): lac repressor; lacI; The lac repressor binds to the lac operator to inhibit transcription in E. coli. This inhibition can be relieved by adding lactose or isopropyl-β-D-thiogalactopyranoside (IPTG).
   9512..9605    +  rep_origin     SV40 ori (fragment): SV40 origin of replication
   9630..9667    +  CDS            lacI (fragment): lac repressor; lacI; The lac repressor binds to the lac operator to inhibit transcription in E. coli. This inhibition can be relieved by adding lactose or isopropyl-β-D-thiogalactopyranoside (IPTG).
   9680..9701    +  protein_bind   CAP binding site: CAP binding activates transcription in the presence of cAMP. E. coli catabolite activator protein
   9716..9746    +  promoter       lac promoter: promoter for the E. coli lac operon
   9754..9770    +  protein_bind   lac operator: The lac repressor binds to the lac operator to inhibit transcription in E. coli. This inhibition can be relieved by adding lactose or isopropyl-β-D-thiogalactopyranoside (IPTG). lac repressor encoded by lacI
   9804..9887    +  polyA_signal   SV40 poly(A) signal (fragment): SV40 polyadenylation signal
  10054..329     +  CDS            nef (fragment) (across the origin): NEF_HV1BR - Experimental evidence at protein level: Swiss-Prot protein existence level 1. Extracellular Nef protein targets CD4(+) T-lymphocytes for apoptosis by interacting with CXCR4 surface receptors (PubMed:14990729). From Human immunodeficiency virus type 1 group M subtype B (isolate BRU/LAI) (HIV-1).
