[The description below was written by a language model from this plasmid's Addgene catalogue record and pLannotate feature annotations shown in this document.]
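Description:
Tet-on circRNA Expression Vector is a doxycycline-inducible, HIV-1-based lentiviral plasmid of about 10 kb, built on the p23-phage backbone for mammalian expression. It is maintained in E. coli through a high-copy ColE1/pUC-type origin and selected with ampicillin via the β-lactamase gene. The lentiviral portion comprises a truncated 5' LTR, the Ψ packaging signal with a gag fragment, the RRE for Rev-dependent export, the cPPT/CTS, a WPRE, and a self-inactivating ΔU3 3' LTR. This lets the cassette be packaged and integrated into target cells when packaging functions are provided in trans. No mammalian selection marker and no Tet transactivator are annotated, so induction presumably depends on rtTA supplied separately.

The payload is driven by the tight TRE promoter (seven tet operators upstream of a minimal CMV promoter). Downstream, an N-terminal EGFP fragment and a C-terminal EGFP fragment flank a central unit in which the mCherry coding sequence is permuted: a larger mCherry fragment, then an EMCV IRES, then a shorter mCherry fragment. Unannotated stretches of roughly 800 bp separate this unit from each EGFP half and probably hold the intronic sequences that direct splicing, though the record does not describe them. According to the stated purpose, doxycycline treatment produces a circular RNA, circmCherry, from within the split EGFP gene. The layout suggests that back-splicing joins the two mCherry pieces into a circle translatable from the IRES, while linear splicing would rejoin EGFP, but the record does not state this mechanism.

The vector serves as an inducible reporter for studying circRNA biogenesis. The depositor and repository sequences differ by only a few nucleotides and carry identical annotated features.
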