Addgene plasmid #92351: Tet-on circRNA Expression Vector
Purpose: The vector can ef_ciently produce a circRNA (circmCherry) from a split EGFP gene after Dox treatment.
Depositing lab: Ling-Ling Chen. Depositing organization: CAS Center for Excellence in Molecular Plant Sciences ("CEMPS"). Publication: The Biogenesis of Nascent Circular RNAs. Zhang Y, Xue W, Li X, Zhang J, Chen S, Zhang JL, Yang L, Chen LL. Cell Rep. 2016 Apr 19;15(3):611-24. doi: 10.1016/j.celrep.2016.03.058. Epub 2016 Apr 7. PubMed 27068474.
Backbone
  Vector backbone: p23-phage
  Vector type: Mammalian Expression, Lentiviral
Growth in bacteria
  Bacterial resistance: Ampicillin, 50 μg/mL
  Growth temperature: 37°C
  Growth strain: DH5alpha
  Copy number: High Copy
Gene/Insert
  Gene/Insert name: mCherry and split EGFP
  Promoter: pTet
  Cloning method: Restriction Enzyme; 5′ cloning site unknown (unknown if destroyed); 3′ cloning site unknown (unknown if destroyed)
  Sequencing primers: 5′ none specified
Terms and licenses: Academic/Nonprofit Terms; Industry Terms: Not Available to Industry
How to cite: Tet-on circRNA Expression Vector was a gift from Ling-Ling Chen (Addgene plasmid # 92351 ; http://n2t.net/addgene:92351 ; RRID:Addgene_92351)
